>Addgene plasmid #21958 | pSiB3 | addgene partial sequence | sequence record 27747 | 21958 with psiCHECK2-R 5'-CGAGGTCCGAAGACTCATTT
CACCCAGATGTATGAAAATAAAGATATTTTATTGCGGCCAGCGGCCGCGAATTCACTAGTGATTTAAGAA
CATAAAAGATTGAGTTTCTTAAAAAAATCTGCAGTTATTTACAGCAGTATTGCACAGGTACAGTGGCAAT
TACCCTGTCAAAATTCATCAGTGCAAAACGTAAAGGAAGCCAGGGAAACTGCAATACAAATGCTACATAC
GCTGGGTTCTGACATTAGTGATGGGGACTATACAGAGATCAGTGCTGTTCACTAAAGGATACCTGACAGG
TCTGGGTACAGAAACCAGTGGTCACAGAACCTAGACAATAACACACATTTGAAAGAGATCAAGTACTTTG
CTGGGAACTTGAGGGTGCTTTGTGCAACGCTGTTTGAGAGGCAATTCCCCGCCGATTTAGCGACACGTGT
GGACAGGACCCGCATGCAGACGTGCTGAGCGGATGGACACACACAGGCACCAGGCTGAATCAGCAGGAAG
ACAAAACCATTTCCATGAAGTCACATGGCTCTAGAGCTTCAGTGAGCCATCTTGACGTGGGTGCCAGAAC
CTCTGTAGAGGGAAGCAGGAGTGGGCTGGCCTAAAGCAGTGAACGGGAAGGGAGCCGAATGGTATAGGTA
AGTTCAGTCCACAGACCTCAAACTAGGAAGCACACAGCAGGTGGGGACGGTAGCCAGCGAGTGTCCTGGT
GACACAAGTGGCCTTGGCAAATGCTCTAGAAACAGGTCCCACCAGCCCTTCTCTTACCCAGGACAGCCAT
TCAGCAGTACCTCAAGAGGCAGCAGGATAATATTTCTCTCAACACTGAGTTGTCAAAGATACTCTTTCAA
TTTAAGGAAAAAAAAAATTCTTCCCCATCTGCTGCTAATACTTCTCTAAAGATGTGGCCAACTTACTGGT
GGAGTCTGATTTTT
