[The description below was written by a language model from this plasmid's Addgene catalogue record.]
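Description:
pSiB3 is a mammalian dual-luciferase reporter plasmid built on the psiCHECK2 backbone (about 6.3 kb without insert). It is propagated in E. coli as a high-copy plasmid under ampicillin selection. The psiCHECK2 design generally carries two luciferase genes on one plasmid: a Renilla luciferase whose transcript receives the test sequence in a multiple cloning site just downstream of its stop codon, and an independently expressed firefly luciferase that serves as an internal normalisation control for transfection efficiency. The record itself does not list the promoters, polyadenylation signals or other features, and no feature table is provided.

The insert is a roughly 2.1 kb fragment of mouse Bcl2l11, the gene encoding the pro-apoptotic BH3-only protein Bim, cloned into a NotI site that is retained at both ends. Because a single enzyme was used, orientation is not fixed by the cloning strategy, and the record does not state it. It also does not specify which part of the gene the fragment represents. Given the placement in psiCHECK2 and the associated study on elevated miR-17-92 expression in lymphocytes, it most plausibly contains 3′ untranslated region sequence, and the name suggests it is one of a series of Bim fragments, but this is inference rather than recorded fact.

In typical use, such a construct is transfected into mammalian cells with or without a microRNA of interest. A drop in Renilla signal relative to firefly signal indicates that the cloned sequence mediates post-transcriptional repression, allowing candidate microRNA target sites in Bim transcripts to be tested.
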