Addgene plasmid #21958: pSiB3
Depositing lab: Klaus Rajewsky. Depositing organization: Harvard Medical School. Publication: Lymphoproliferative disease and autoimmunity in mice with increased miR-17-92 expression in lymphocytes. Xiao C, Srinivasan L, Calado DP, Patterson HC, Zhang B, Wang J, Henderson JM, Kutok JL, Rajewsky K. Nat Immunol. 2008 Apr . 9(4):405-14. 10.1038/ni1575 PubMed 18327259.
Backbone
  Vector backbone: psiCHECK2
  Backbone size w/o insert (bp): 6273
  Vector type: Mammalian Expression, Luciferase
Growth in bacteria
  Bacterial resistance: Ampicillin, 100 μg/mL
  Growth temperature: 37°C
  Growth strain: DH5alpha
  Copy number: High Copy
Gene/Insert
  Gene/Insert name: BCL2L11
  Species: M. musculus (mouse)
  Insert size (bp): 2100
  Entrez Gene: Bcl2l11 (a.k.a. 1500006F24Rik, Bim, Bod, bcl2-L-11)
  Cloning method: Restriction Enzyme; 5′ cloning site NotI (not destroyed); 3′ cloning site NotI (not destroyed)
  Sequencing primers: 5′ GTCCGCAACTACAACGCCTACCTT
Terms and licenses: Academic/Nonprofit Terms; Industry Terms: Not Available to Industry
How to cite: pSiB3 was a gift from Klaus Rajewsky (Addgene plasmid # 21958 ; http://n2t.net/addgene:21958 ; RRID:Addgene_21958)
